Addgene plasmid #221714: pCS2+-FLAG3-drAgo2D-E
Purpose: Expression of zebrafish Ago2 with D651E mutation and N-terminal 3xFLAG tag in zebrafish embryos.
Depositing lab: David Bartel. Depositing organization: Whitehead Institute for Biomedical Research. Publication: A Seed Mismatch Enhances Argonaute2-Catalyzed Cleavage and Partially Rescues Severely Impaired Cleavage Found in Fish. Chen GR, Sive H, Bartel DP. Mol Cell. 2017 Dec 21;68(6):1095-1107.e5. doi: 10.1016/j.molcel.2017.11.032. PubMed 29272705.
Backbone
  Vector backbone: pCS2+
  Vector type: Fish expression
Growth in bacteria
  Bacterial resistance: Ampicillin, 100 μg/mL
  Growth temperature: 37°C
  Growth strain: DH5alpha
  Copy number: High Copy
Gene/Insert
  Gene/Insert name: drAgo2D-E
  Species: D. rerio (zebrafish)
  Mutation: D651E in active site
  Entrez Gene: ago2
  Promoter: simian CMV IE94
  Tag / fusion protein: 3xFLAG (N terminal on insert)
  Cloning method: Gibson Cloning
Terms and licenses: Academic/Nonprofit Terms; Industry Terms: Not Available to Industry
How to cite: pCS2+-FLAG3-drAgo2D-E was a gift from David Bartel (Addgene plasmid # 221714 ; http://n2t.net/addgene:221714 ; RRID:Addgene_221714)
