[The description below was written by a language model from this plasmid's Addgene catalogue record and pLannotate feature annotations shown in this document.]
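Description:
pCS2+-FLAG3-drAgo2D-E is a pCS2+-based expression plasmid of about 6.8 kb that produces zebrafish (D. rerio) Argonaute2 carrying a D651E substitution in its active site, fused at the N terminus to a 3xFLAG epitope tag, for expression in zebrafish embryos. It is maintained in E. coli through a high-copy ColE1/pUC-type origin and selected with ampicillin via the β-lactamase gene. An f1 phage origin and remnants of the lac region (lac promoter and operator, lacZα and lacI fragments) are also carried over from the backbone.

The tagged Ago2 open reading frame, inserted by Gibson cloning, sits downstream of the simian cytomegalovirus IE94 enhancer/promoter, which drives strong RNA polymerase II transcription in vertebrate cells and embryos. It is followed by an SV40 polyadenylation signal. An SP6 promoter lies between the CMV IE94 promoter and the coding sequence. In pCS2+ vectors this arrangement lets the same plasmid serve as a template for in vitro synthesis of sense mRNA, commonly used for embryo microinjection, although the record does not say whether DNA or mRNA was delivered. T7 (partial) and T3 promoters flank the polyadenylation region in the antisense orientation. The automated annotation detected only a fragment of FLAG and matched the coding sequence to rabbit AGO2 by homology; the catalogue fields identify it as the zebrafish gene.

The FLAG tag allows detection or immunopurification of the expressed protein. The associated study concerns the severely impaired slicing activity of fish Ago2, so the construct presumably serves to test how this active-site residue affects Ago2-catalysed target cleavage.
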