Features (pLannotate 1.2.2; 16 found; start..end, strand, type, name):
     35..53      +  promoter       SP6 promoter: promoter for bacteriophage SP6 RNA polymerase
    133..153     +  CDS            FLAG (fragment): FLAG® epitope tag, followed by an enterokinase cleavage site
    259..2775    +  CDS            AGO2: AGO2_RABIT - Also known as EIF2C2. Experimental evidence at protein level: Swiss-Prot protein existence level 1. Required for RNA-mediated gene silencing (RNAi) by the RNA- induced silencing complex (RISC). The 'minimal RISC' appears to include AGO2 bound to a short guide RNA such as a microRNA (miRNA) or short interfering RNA (siRNA). These guide RNAs direct RISC to complementary mRNAs that are targets for RISC-mediated gene silencing. The precise mechanism of gene silencing depends on the degree of complementarity between the miRNA or siRNA and its target. Binding of RISC to a perfectly comp
   2794..2811    -  promoter       T7 promoter (fragment): promoter for bacteriophage T7 RNA polymerase
   2816..2950    -  polyA_signal   SV40 poly(A) signal: SV40 polyadenylation signal
   3063..3081    -  promoter       T3 promoter: promoter for bacteriophage T3 RNA polymerase
   3126..3142    -  protein_bind   lac operator: The lac repressor binds to the lac operator to inhibit transcription in E. coli. This inhibition can be relieved by adding lactose or isopropyl-β-D-thiogalactopyranoside (IPTG). lac repressor encoded by lacI
   3150..3180    -  promoter       lac promoter: promoter for the E. coli lac operon
   3195..3216    -  protein_bind   CAP binding site: CAP binding activates transcription in the presence of cAMP. E. coli catabolite activator protein
   3229..3321    -  CDS            lacI (fragment): lac repressor; lacI; The lac repressor binds to the lac operator to inhibit transcription in E. coli. This inhibition can be relieved by adding lactose or isopropyl-β-D-thiogalactopyranoside (IPTG).
   3504..4092    -  rep_origin     ori: high-copy-number ColE1/pMB1/pBR322/pUC origin of replication
   4263..5123    -  CDS            AmpR: β-lactamase; bla; confers resistance to ampicillin, carbenicillin, and related antibiotics
   5124..5228    -  promoter       AmpR promoter: bla
   5281..5709    -  rep_origin     f1 ori (sequence partly withheld): f1 bacteriophage origin of replication; arrow indicates direction of (+) strand synthesis
   5714..5780    -  CDS            lacZα (fragment): LacZα fragment of β-galactosidase; lacZ fragment
   5787..6764    +  promoter       CMV IE94 promoter: enhancer/promoter region of simian cytomegalovirus major immediate early transcription unit IE94
>Addgene plasmid #221714 | pCS2+-FLAG3-drAgo2D-E | addgene full sequence | sequence record 449338 | Addgene NGS Result
CGCCATTCTGCCTGGGGACGTCGGAGCAAGCTTGATTTAGGTGACACTATAGAATACAAGCTACTTGTTC
TTTTTGCAGGATCCATGGACTACAAAGACCATGACGGAGATTACAAAGACCACGACATCGACTACAAGGA
TGACGATGACAAGGGAGGATATCCCATTGGAGCAGCTGGTGCTACTGAGCTGTTTCAGGGACGTCCGTCT
TCAGGGTCAGATGTTTCTGCTCCTGCGTCTCCTCCAGCACCACAAGAATATGTCTTCAAACCACCTCAGC
GGCCAGACTTTGGCACAATGGGTAGGACAATCAAGCTTCAGGCCAACTTCTTTGAAATGGAAATTCCCAA
GTTGGAGGTTTATCATTATGAAATAGACATCAAGCCTGAGAAATGCCCACGGAGAGTTAACCGTGAAATA
GTTGAGCACATGGTCCAGCACTTTAAAACGCAGATCTTTGGAGATCGAAAGCCTGTGTATGATGGGAGGA
AGAATCTCTACACTGCCATGCCTTTACCCATTGGAAGAGACAAAGTGGAGCTGGAGGTCACGATTCCTGG
GGAGGGAAAAGACAGGAGCTTTAAAGTCGCTATAAAGTGGATGTCCTGTGTCAGTCTGCAAGCTTTGCAT
GAAGCACTCTCTGGACGGCTACCAAACATCCCTTTCGAGACCATTCAGGCTCTGGATGTTGTCATGAGAC
ATTTGCCCTCTATGAGGTACACCCCAGTCGGACGTTCATTCTTCACTCCATCGGAGGGCTGCTCTAACCC
TCTTGGTGGAGGAAGAGAAGTTTGGTTTGGTTTTCATCAGTCTGTTCGGCCATCACTCTGGAAGATGATG
CTCAACATTGATGTGTCTGCCACTGCGTTCTACAAAGCTCAACCCGTCATTGAATTCATGTGTGAGGTTT
TGGATTTTAAAAGCATCGAAGAGCAGCAAAAGCCCTTAACAGATTCCCAAAGAGTGAAGTTTACCAAGGA
GATCAAGGGTTTGAAGGTTGAAATTACTCACTGTGGACAAATGAAGAGGAAGTACAGAGTGTGTAATGTG
ACGAGAAGACCAGCCAGCCATCAAACGTTTCCTTTGCAGCAAGAGAATGGTCAGACCATTGAATGCACTG
TCGCCCAGTACTTCAAGGATAAGTACAAACTGGTGCTTCGATACCCACATCTCCCATGTTTACAAGTTGG
TCAGGAGCAGAAACACACCTACCTTCCGTTGGAGGTCTGCAACATTGTAGCCGGGCAGCGATGCATCAAG
AAACTGACAGACAATCAGACCTCCACTATGATACGTGCCACAGCCAGGTCTGCGCCCGACCGTCAGGACG
AGATCAGCAAACTGATGAGAAGTGCCAACTTCAATACAGATCCTTATGTGCGTGAGTTTGGAGTCATGGT
AAGAGACGATATGACTGAAGTCAATGGTCGGGTTCTTCAAGCACCGTCGATTCTCTATGGTGGAAGGAAC
AAAGCAATAGCAACCCCAGTCCAGGGCGTGTGGGACATGAGGAACAAGCAGTTCCACACAGGGATTGAAA
TCAAAGTTTGGGCCATTGCCTGCTTTGCCCCACAGAGGCAGTGCACAGAACTCCTGCTGAAGGCCTTCAC
TGACCAGCTTCGTAAGATCTCACGTGATGCTGGGATGCCCATTCAGGGCCAGCCGTGCTTTTGCAAATAC
GCCCAGGGAGCAGACAGTGTGGAGCCCATGTTCAAACACCTCAAGTACACTTATCAAGGGTTACAGTTGG
TGGTGGTCATCTTACCCGGCAAGACTCCTGTTTATGCTGAGGTGAAGCGTGTTGGAGACACTGTTCTCGG
CATGGCCACGCAGTGTGTCCAGGTGAAGAATGTGCAGAAGACCACACCTCAAACCCTTTCTAACCTCTGC
CTCAAGATTAACGTCAAACTGGGTGGAGTCAACAACATTCTTCTTCCACAGGGCAGGCCCTTGGTGTTCC
AGCAACCAGTTATCTTTTTAGGTGCAGATGTGACTCATCCACCAGCTGGAGATGGCAAGAAACCCTCAAT
TGCTGCTGTCGTTGGCAGTATGGATGCCCACCCAAGCAGATACTGTGCCACAGTGCGGGTCCAGCAGCAC
CGGCAGGAGATCATTCAGGATCTGGCAACCATGGTCAGAGAGTTACTCATCCAGTTCTACAAATCCACAC
GCTTCAAACCAACACGCATCATCTACTACAGAGACGGCATCTCTGAAGGCCAGTTTAACCAGGTTCTACA
GCATGAGCTGCTGGCTATTCGTGAGGCCTGCATCAAGCTGGAGAAAGATTATCAGCCGGGTATCACCTTC
GTTGTAGTACAGAAGAGACACCACACCAGACTCTTCTGCATGGACAGGAACGAACGGGTTGGAAAGAGTG
GAAACATCCCTGCTGGCACCACTGTCGACACCAAAATTACTCATCCATTCGAGTTTGACTTTTATCTTTG
CAGTCATGCTGGAATTCAGGGAACCAGTAGGCCGTCCCACTATCATGTGCTGTGGGACGACAACCATTTC
ACCTCTGACGAGCTGCAGGTCCTCACCTACCAGCTGTGCCACACCTATGTTCGCTGCACCCGCTCGGTCT
CCATTCCTGCACCAGCCTATTACGCCCACTTGGTGGCGTTTCGCGCCCGCTACCACTTGGTTGACAAAGA
ACATGACAGTGCTGAAGGCAGTCACACATCAGGTCAGAGTAACGGCAGAGATCAACAAGCCCTGGCCAAA
GCTGTGCAGATCCACCAGGACACACTGCGCACCATGTACTTCGCCTGACTCGAGCCTCTAGAACTATAGT
GAGTCGTATTACGTAGATCCAGACATGATAAGATACATTGATGAGTTTGGACAAACCACAACTAGAATGC
AGTGAAAAAAATGCTTTATTTGTGAAATTTGTGATGCTATTGCTTTATTTGTAACCATTATAAGCTGCAA
TAAACAAGTTAACAACAACAATTGCATTCATTTTATGTTTCAGGTTCAGGGGGAGGTGTGGGAGGTTTTT
TAATTCGCGGCCGCGGCGCCAATGCATTGGGCCCGGTACCCAGCTTTTGTTCCCTTTAGTGAGGGTTAAT
TGCGCGCTTGGCGTAATCATGGTCATAGCTGTTTCCTGTGTGAAATTGTTATCCGCTCACAATTCCACAC
AACATACGAGCCGGGAGCATAAAGTGTAAAGCCTGGGGTGCCTAATGAGTGAGCTAACTCACATTAATTG
CGTTGCGCTCACTGCCCGCTTTCCAGTCGGGAAACCTGTCGTGCCAGCTGCATTAATGAATCGGCCAACG
CGCGGGGAGAGGCGGTTTGCGTATTGGGCGCTCTTCCGCTTCCTCGCTCACTGACTCGCTGCGCTCGGTC
GTTCGGCTGCGGCGAGCGGTATCAGCTCACTCAAAGGCGGTAATACGGTTATCCACAGAATCAGGGGATA
ACGCAGGAAAGAACATGTGAGCAAAAGGCCAGCAAAAGGCCAGGAACCGTAAAAAGGCCGCGTTGCTGGC
GTTTTTCCATAGGCTCCGCCCCCCTGACGAGCATCACAAAAATCGACGCTCAAGTCAGAGGTGGCGAAAC
CCGACAGGACTATAAAGATACCAGGCGTTTCCCCCTGGAAGCTCCCTCGTGCGCTCTCCTGTTCCGACCC
TGCCGCTTACCGGATACCTGTCCGCCTTTCTCCCTTCGGGAAGCGTGGCGCTTTCTCATAGCTCACGCTG
TAGGTATCTCAGTTCGGTGTAGGTCGTTCGCTCCAAGCTGGGCTGTGTGCACGAACCCCCCGTTCAGCCC
GACCGCTGCGCCTTATCCGGTAACTATCGTCTTGAGTCCAACCCGGTAAGACACGACTTATCGCCACTGG
CAGCAGCCACTGGTAACAGGATTAGCAGAGCGAGGTATGTAGGCGGTGCTACAGAGTTCTTGAAGTGGTG
GCCTAACTACGGCTACACTAGAAGAACAGTATTTGGTATCTGCGCTCTGCTGAAGCCAGTTACCTTCGGA
AAAAGAGTTGGTAGCTCTTGATCCGGCAAACAAACCACCGCTGGTAGCGGTGGTTTTTTTGTTTGCAAGC
AGCAGATTACGCGCAGAAAAAAAGGATCTCAAGAAGATCCTTTGATCTTTTCTACGGGGTCTGACGCTCA
GTGGAACGAAAACTCACGTTAAGGGATTTTGGTCATGAGATTATCAAAAAGGATCTTCACCTAGATCCTT
TTAAATTAAAAATGAAGTTTTAAATCAATCTAAAGTATATATGAGTAAACTTGGTCTGACAGTTACCAAT
GCTTAATCAGTGAGGCACCTATCTCAGCGATCTGTCTATTTCGTTCATCCATAGTTGCCTGACTCCCCGT
CGTGTAGATAACTACGATACGGGAGGGCTTACCATCTGGCCCCAGTGCTGCAATGATACCGCGAGACCCA
CGCTCACCGGCTCCAGATTTATCAGCAATAAACCAGCCAGCCGGAAGGGCCGAGCGCAGAAGTGGTCCTG
CAACTTTATCCGCCTCCATCCAGTCTATTAATTGTTGCCGGGAAGCTAGAGTAAGTAGTTCGCCAGTTAA
TAGTTTGCGCAACGTTGTTGCCATTGCTACAGGCATCGTGGTGTCACGCTCGTCGTTTGGTATGGCTTCA
TTCAGCTCCGGTTCCCAACGATCAAGGCGAGTTACATGATCCCCCATGTTGTGCAAAAAAGCGGTTAGCT
CCTTCGGTCCTCCGATCGTTGTCAGAAGTAAGTTGGCCGCAGTGTTATCACTCATGGTTATGGCAGCACT
GCATAATTCTCTTACTGTCATGCCATCCGTAAGATGCTTTTCTGTGACTGGTGAGTACTCAACCAAGTCA
TTCTGAGAATAGTGTATGCGGCGACCGAGTTGCTCTTGCCCGGCGTCAATACGGGATAATACCGCGCCAC
ATAGCAGAACTTTAAAAGTGCTCATCATTGGAAAACGTTCTTCGGGGCGAAAACTCTCAAGGATCTTACC
GCTGTTGAGATCCAGTTCGATGTAACCCACTCGTGCACCCAACTGATCTTCAGCATCTTTTACTTTCACC
AGCGTTTCTGGGTGAGCAAAAACAGGAAGGCAAAATGCCGCAAAAAAGGGAATAAGGGCGACACGGAAAT
GTTGAATACTCATACTCTTCCTTTTTCAATATTATTGAAGCATTTATCAGGGTTATTGTCTCATGAGCGG
ATACATATTTGAATGTATTTAGAAAAATAAACAAATAGGGGTTCCGCGCACATTTCCCCGAAAAGTGCCA
CCTAAATTGTAAGCGTTAATATTTTGTTAAAATTCGCGTTAAATTTTTGTTAAATCAGCTCATTTTTTAA
CCAATAGGCCGAAATCGGCAAAATCCCTTATAAATCAAAAGAATAGACCGAGATAGGGT
[37 nt withheld, positions 5380-5416]
AAAGAACGTGGACTCCAACGTCAAAGG
[49 nt withheld, positions 5444-5492]
T
[91 nt withheld, positions 5494-5584]
G
[124 nt withheld, positions 5586-5709]
CCCATTCGCCATTCAGGCTGCGCAACTGTTGGGAAGGGCGATCGGTGCGGGCCTCTTCGCTATTACGCCA
GTCGACCGCCAATTCAATATGGCGTATATGGACTCATGCCAATTCAATATGGTGGATCTGGACCTGTGCC
AATTCAATATGGCGTATATGGACTCGTGCCAATTCAATATGGTGGATCTGGACCCCAGCCAATTCAATAT
GGCGGACTTGGCACCATGCCAATTCAATATGGCGGACCTGGCACTGTGCCAACTGGGGAGGGGTCTACTT
GGCACGGTGCCAAGTTTGAGGAGGGGTCTTGGCCCTGTGCCAAGTCCGCCATATTGAATTGGCATGGTGC
CAATAATGGCGGCCATATTGGCTATATGCCAGGATCAATATATAGGCAATATCCAATATGGCCCTATGCC
AATATGGCTATTGGCCAGGTTCAATACTATGTATTGGCCCTATGCCATATAGTATTCCATATATGGGTTT
TCCTATTGACGTAGATAGCCCCTCCCAATGGGCGGTCCCATATACCATATATGGGGCTTCCTAATACCGC
CCATAGCCACTCCCCCATTGACGTCAATGGTCTCTATATATGGTCTTTCCTATTGACGTCATATGGGCGG
TCCTATTGACGTATATGGCGCCTCCCCCATTGACGTCAATTACGGTAAATGGCCCGCCTGGCTCAATGCC
CATTGACGTCAATAGGACCACCCACCATTGACGTCAATGGGATGGCTCATTGCCCATTCATATCCGTTCT
CACGCCCCCTATTGACGTCAATGACGGTAAATGGCCCACTTGGCAGTACATCAATATCTATTAATAGTAA
CTTGGCAAGTACATTACTATTGGAAGTACGCCAGGGTACATTGGCAGTACTCCCATTGACGTCAATGGCG
GTAAATGGCCCGCGATGGCTGCCAAGTACATCCCCATTGACGTCAATGGGGAGGGGCAATGACGCAAATG
GGCGTTCCATTGACGTAAATGGGCGGTAGGCGTGCCTAATGGGAGGTCTATATAAGCAATGCTCGTTTAG
GGAAC
